Addgene plasmid #13497: CS2 luc Fstl1
Depositing lab: Stephen Tapscott. Publication: MyoD inhibits Fstl1 and Utrn expression by inducing transcription of miR-206. Rosenberg MI, Georges SA, Asawachaicharn A, Analau E, Tapscott SJ. J Cell Biol. 2006 Oct 9. 175(1):77-85. 10.1083/jcb.200603039 PubMed 17030984.
Backbone
  Vector backbone: pCS2+luc
  Backbone manufacturer: See Rupp et al (1994) Genes Dev 8:1311
  Backbone size w/o insert (bp): 5747
  Vector type: Luciferase
Growth in bacteria
  Bacterial resistance: Ampicillin, 100 μg/mL
  Growth temperature: 37°C
  Growth strain: DH5alpha
  Copy number: High Copy
Gene/Insert
  Gene/Insert name: Fstl1 (alt name: Follistatin-like-1)
  Species: M. musculus (mouse)
  Insert size (bp): 147
  Mutation: contains 3 tandem copies of the following sequence from the 3'UTR of Fstl1: 5'-acactgagtaccagagggcaagcccacattcctcttctgctac-3'
  GenBank ID: NM_008047
  Entrez Gene: Fstl1 (a.k.a. AI316791, AW107808, Fstl, TSC-36)
  Cloning method: Restriction Enzyme; 5′ cloning site BglII (not destroyed); 3′ cloning site BglII (destroyed during cloning)
  Sequencing primers: 5′ 5'-cataaaggccaagaagggcg-3' (in luciferase near BglII site)
Terms and licenses: Academic/Nonprofit Terms; Industry Terms: Not Available to Industry
Depositor comments: See author's map for picture of empty pCS2-luc.
How to cite: CS2 luc Fstl1 was a gift from Stephen Tapscott (Addgene plasmid # 13497 ; http://n2t.net/addgene:13497 ; RRID:Addgene_13497)
