[The description below was written by a language model from this plasmid's Addgene catalogue record.]
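Description:
CS2 luc Fstl1 is a luciferase reporter plasmid built on pCS2+luc, a luciferase-bearing derivative of the pCS2+ expression vector (backbone about 5.7 kb without insert). It is maintained as a high-copy plasmid in E. coli under ampicillin selection. The catalogue entry does not list the promoter, polyadenylation signal or origin of replication. pCS2+-family vectors conventionally drive expression from the simian CMV IE94 promoter with an SV40 polyadenylation signal, but no feature table is available here to confirm this for the construct.

The insert is a short, 147 bp synthetic cassette consisting of three tandem copies of a roughly 40-nucleotide segment taken from the 3' untranslated region of mouse Fstl1 (follistatin-like 1). It was cloned into a BglII site, with the 5' junction retaining the site and the 3' junction destroying it. The recorded sequencing primer lies within luciferase near that BglII site, which suggests the repeats lie at or just beyond the end of the luciferase coding region and so act as an artificial 3'UTR element for the reporter transcript.

This is the arrangement of a microRNA target "sensor": if a microRNA or other trans-acting factor recognises the repeated Fstl1 element, luciferase output falls relative to the empty pCS2-luc control. The associated publication concerns MyoD repressing Fstl1 and Utrn expression by inducing transcription of miR-206. The plasmid is therefore most plausibly used in transfected cells to test whether this Fstl1 3'UTR segment confers miR-206-dependent post-transcriptional repression. The record does not specify the cell types or assay conditions.
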