>Addgene plasmid #13497 | CS2 luc Fstl1 | addgene partial sequence | sequence record 19920 | 13497 with Luc-F
TGTGTTGTGGCGAGTCCGAAAGGTCTTACCGGAAAACTCGACGCAAGAAAAATCAGAGAGATCCTCATAA
AGGCCAAGAAGGGCGGAAAGATCGCCGTGTAATTCTAGCTAGAACAGATCTACACTGAGTACCAGAGG
