>Addgene plasmid #13497 | CS2 luc Fstl1 | addgene partial sequence | sequence record 19921 | 13497 with M13rev
CCGCATTACCCTCACTAAAGGGGAACAAAAGCTGGGTACCGGGCCCAATGCATTGGCGCCGCGGCCGCGA
ATTAAAAAACCTCCCACACCTCCCCCTGAACCTGAAACATAAAATGAATGCAATTGTTGTTGTTAACTTG
TTTATTGCAGCTTATAATGGTTACAAATAAAGCAATAGCATCACAAATTTCACAAATAAAGCATTTTTTT
CACTGCATTCTAGTTGTGGTTTGTCCAAACTCATCAATGTATCTTATCATGTCTGGATCTACGTAATACG
ACTCACTATAGGGCTGCAGAATCTAGAGGCTCGAGAGGCCTTGAATTCCCAGATCTACACTGAGGTACCA
GAG
